>Addgene plasmid #72251 | BPK2797 | depositor full sequence | sequence record 131872 | BPK2797 sequence 7614 bps
ATATGCCAAGTACGCCCCCTATTGACGTCAATGACGGTAAATGGCCCGCCTGGCATTATGCCCAGTACAT
GACCTTATGGGACTTTCCTACTTGGCAGTACATCTACGTATTAGTCATCGCTATTACCATGGTGATGCGG
TTTTGGCAGTACATCAATGGGCGTGGATAGCGGTTTGACTCACGGGGATTTCCAAGTCTCCACCCCATTG
ACGTCAATGGGAGTTTGTTTTGGCACCAAAATCAACGGGACTTTCCAAAATGTCGTAACAACTCCGCCCC
ATTGACGCAAATGGGCGGTAGGCGTGTACGGTGGGAGGTCTATATAAGCAGAGCTGGTTTAGTGAACCGT
CAGATCCGCTAGAGATCCGCGGCCGCTAATACGACTCACTATAGGGAGAGCCGCCACCATGGATAAAAAG
TATTCTATTGGTTTAGACATCGGCACTAATTCCGTTGGATGGGCTGTCATAACCGATGAATACAAAGTAC
CTTCAAAGAAATTTAAGGTGTTGGGGAACACAGACCGTCATTCGATTAAAAAGAATCTTATCGGTGCCCT
CCTATTCGATAGTGGCGAAACGGCAGAGGCGACTCGCCTGAAACGAACCGCTCGGAGAAGGTATACACGT
CGCAAGAACCGAATATGTTACTTACAAGAAATTTTTAGCAATGAGATGGCCAAAGTTGACGATTCTTTCT
TTCACCGTTTGGAAGAGTCCTTCCTTGTCGAAGAGGACAAGAAACATGAACGGCACCCCATCTTTGGAAA
CATAGTAGATGAGGTGGCATATCATGAAAAGTACCCAACGATTTATCACCTCAGAAAAAAGCTAGTTGAC
TCAACTGATAAAGCGGACCTGAGGTTAATCTACTTGGCTCTTGCCCATATGATAAAGTTCCGTGGGCACT
TTCTCATTGAGGGTGATCTAAATCCGGACAACTCGGATGTCGACAAACTGTTCATCCAGTTAGTACAAAC
CTATAATCAGTTGTTTGAAGAGAACCCTATAAATGCAAGTGGCGTGGATGCGAAGGCTATTCTTAGCGCC
CGCCTCTCTAAATCCCGACGGCTAGAAAACCTGATCGCACAATTACCCGGAGAGAAGAAAAATGGGTTGT
TCGGTAACCTTATAGCGCTCTCACTAGGCCTGACACCAAATTTTAAGTCGAACTTCGACTTAGCTGAAGA
TGCCAAATTGCAGCTTAGTAAGGACACGTACGATGACGATCTCGACAATCTACTGGCACAAATTGGAGAT
CAGTATGCGGACTTATTTTTGGCTGCCAAAAACCTTAGCGATGCAATCCTCCTATCTGACATACTGAGAG
TTAATACTGAGATTACCAAGGCGCCGTTATCCGCTTCAATGATCAAAAGGTACGATGAACATCACCAAGA
CTTGACACTTCTCAAGGCCCTAGTCCGTCAGCAACTGCCTGAGAAATATAAGGAAATATTCTTTGATCAG
TCGAAAAACGGGTACGCAGGTTATATTGACGGCGGAGCGAGTCAAGAGGAATTCTACAAGTTTATCAAAC
CCATATTAGAGAAGATGGATGGGACGGAAGAGTTGCTTGTAAAACTCAATCGCGAAGATCTACTGCGAAA
GCAGCGGACTTTCGACAACGGTAGCATTCCACATCAAATCCACTTAGGCGAATTGCATGCTATACTTAGA
AGGCAGGAGGATTTTTATCCGTTCCTCAAAGACAATCGTGAAAAGATTGAGAAAATCCTAACCTTTCGCA
TACCTTACTATGTGGGACCCCTGGCCCGAGGGAACTCTCGGTTCGCATGGATGACAAGAAAGTCCGAAGA
AACGATTACTCCATGGAATTTTGAGGAAGTTGTCGATAAAGGTGCGTCAGCTCAATCGTTCATCGAGAGG
ATGACCAACTTTGACAAGAATTTACCGAACGAAAAAGTATTGCCTAAGCACAGTTTACTTTACGAGTATT
TCACAGTGTACAATGAACTCACGAAAGTTAAGTATGTCACTGAGGGCATGCGTAAACCCGCCTTTCTAAG
CGGAGAACAGAAGAAAGCAATAGTAGATCTGTTATTCAAGACCAACCGCAAAGTGACAGTTAAGCAATTG
AAAGAGGACTACTTTAAGAAAATTGAATGCTTCGATTCTGTCGAGATCTCCGGGGTAGAAGATCGATTTA
ATGCGTCACTTGGTACGTATCATGACCTCCTAAAGATAATTAAAGATAAGGACTTCCTGGATAACGAAGA
GAATGAAGATATCTTAGAAGATATAGTGTTGACTCTTACCCTCTTTGAAGATCGGGAAATGATTGAGGAA
AGACTAAAAACATACGCTCACCTGTTCGACGATAAGGTTATGAAACAGTTAAAGAGGCGTCGCTATACGG
GCTGGGGACGATTGTCGCGGAAACTTATCAACGGGATAAGAGACAAGCAAAGTGGTAAAACTATTCTCGA
TTTTCTAAAGAGCGACGGCTTCGCCAATAGGAACTTTATGCAGCTGATCCATGATGACTCTTTAACCTTC
AAAGAGGATATACAAAAGGCACAGGTTTCCGGACAAGGGGACTCATTGCACGAACATATTGCGAATCTTG
CTGGTTCGCCAGCCATCAAAAAGGGCATACTCCAGACAGTCAAAGTAGTGGATGAGCTAGTTAAGGTCAT
GGGACGTCACAAACCGGAAAACATTGTAATCGAGATGGCACGCGAAAATCAAACGACTCAGAAGGGGCAA
AAAAACAGTCGAGAGCGGATGAAGAGAATAGAAGAGGGTATTAAAGAACTGGGCAGCCAGATCTTAAAGG
AGCATCCTGTGGAAAATACCCAATTGCAGAACGAGAAACTTTACCTCTATTACCTACAAAATGGAAGGGA
CATGTATGTTGATCAGGAACTGGACATAAACCGTTTATCTGATTACGACGTCGATCACATTGTACCCCAA
TCCTTTTTGAAGGACGATTCAATCGACAATAAAGTGCTTACACGCTCGGATAAGAACCGAGGGAAAAGTG
ACAATGTTCCAAGCGAGGAAGTCGTAAAGAAAATGAAGAACTATTGGCGGCAGCTCCTAAATGCGAAACT
GATAACGCAAAGAAAGTTCGATAACTTAACTAAAGCTGAGAGGGGTGGCTTGTCTGAACTTGACAAGGCC
GGATTTATTAAACGTCAGCTCGTGGAAACCCGCCAAATCACAAAGCATGTTGCACAGATACTAGATTCCC
GAATGAATACGAAATACGACGAGAACGATAAGCTGATTCGGGAAGTCAAAGTAATCACTTTAAAGTCAAA
ATTGGTGTCGGACTTCAGAAAGGATTTTCAATTCTATAAAGTTAGGGAGATAAATAACTACCACCATGCG
CACGACGCTTATCTTAATGCCGTCGTAGGGACCGCACTCATTAAGAAATACCCGAAGCTAGAAAGTGAGT
TTGTGTATGGTGATTACAAAGTTTATGACGTCCGTAAGATGATCGCGAAAAGCGAACAGGAGATAGGCAA
GGCTACAGCCAAATACTTCTTTTATTCTAACATTATGAATTTCTTTAAGACGGAAATCACTCTGGCAAAC
GGAGAGATACGCAAACGACCTTTAATTGAAACCAATGGGGAGACAGGTGAAATCGTATGGGATAAGGGCC
GGGACTTCGCGACGGTGAGAAAAGTTTTGTCCATGCCCCAAGTCAACATAGTAAAGAAAACTGAGGTGCA
GACCGGAGGGTTTTCAAAGGAATCGATTCTTCCAAAAAGGAATAGTGATAAGCTCATCGCTCGTAAAAAG
GACTGGGACCCGAAAAAGTACGGTGGCTTCGTGAGCCCTACAGTTGCCTATTCTGTCCTAGTAGTGGCAA
AAGTTGAGAAGGGAAAATCCAAGAAACTGAAGTCAGTCAAAGAATTATTGGGGATAACGATTATGGAGCG
CTCGTCTTTTGAAAAGAACCCCATCGACTTCCTTGAGGCGAAAGGTTACAAGGAAGTAAAAAAGGATCTC
ATAATTAAACTACCAAAGTATAGTCTGTTTGAGTTAGAAAATGGCCGAAAACGGATGTTGGCTAGCGCCA
GAGAGCTTCAAAAGGGGAACGAACTCGCACTACCGTCTAAATACGTGAATTTCCTGTATTTAGCGTCCCA
TTACGAGAAGTTGAAAGGTTCACCTGAAGATAACGAACAGAAGCAACTTTTTGTTGAGCAGCACAAACAT
TATCTCGACGAAATCATAGAGCAAATTTCGGAATTCAGTAAGAGAGTCATCCTAGCTGATGCCAATCTGG
ACAAAGTATTAAGCGCATACAACAAGCACAGGGATAAACCCATACGTGAGCAGGCGGAAAATATTATCCA
TTTGTTTACTCTTACCAACCTCGGCGCTCCAGCCGCATTCAAGTATTTTGACACAACGATAGATCGCAAA
CAGTACAGATCTACCAAGGAGGTGCTAGACGCGACACTGATTCACCAATCCATCACGGGATTATATGAAA
CTCGGATAGATTTGTCACAGCTTGGGGGTGACGGATCCCCCAAGAAGAAGAGGAAAGTCTCGAGCGACTA
CAAAGACCATGACGGTGATTATAAAGATCATGACATCGATTACAAGGATGACGATGACAAGGCTGCAGGA
TGACCGGTCATCATCACCATCACCATTGAGTTTAAACCCGCTGATCAGCCTCGACTGTGCCTTCTAGTTG
CCAGCCATCTGTTGTTTGCCCCTCCCCCGTGCCTTCCTTGACCCTGGAAGGTGCCACTCCCACTGTCCTT
TCCTAATAAAATGAGGAAATTGCATCGCATTGTCTGAGTAGGTGTCATTCTATTCTGGGGGGTGGGGTGG
GGCAGGACAGCAAGGGGGAGGATTGGGAAGACAATAGCAGGCATGCTGGGGATGCGGTGGGCTCTATGGC
TTCTGAGGCGGAAAGAACCAGCTGGGGCTCGATACCGTCGACCTCTAGCTAGAGCTTGGCGTAATCATGG
TCATAGCTGTTTCCTGTGTGAAATTGTTATCCGCTCACAATTCCACACAACATACGAGCCGGAAGCATAA
AGTGTAAAGCCTAGGGTGCCTAATGAGTGAGCTAACTCACATTAATTGCGTTGCGCTCACTGCCCGCTTT
CCAGTCGGGAAACCTGTCGTGCCAGCTGCATTAATGAATCGGCCAACGCGCGGGGAGAGGCGGTTTGCGT
ATTGGGCGCTCTTCCGCTTCCTCGCTCACTGACTCGCTGCGCTCGGTCGTTCGGCTGCGGCGAGCGGTAT
CAGCTCACTCAAAGGCGGTAATACGGTTATCCACAGAATCAGGGGATAACGCAGGAAAGAACATGTGAGC
AAAAGGCCAGCAAAAGGCCAGGAACCGTAAAAAGGCCGCGTTGCTGGCGTTTTTCCATAGGCTCCGCCCC
CCTGACGAGCATCACAAAAATCGACGCTCAAGTCAGAGGTGGCGAAACCCGACAGGACTATAAAGATACC
AGGCGTTTCCCCCTGGAAGCTCCCTCGTGCGCTCTCCTGTTCCGACCCTGCCGCTTACCGGATACCTGTC
CGCCTTTCTCCCTTCGGGAAGCGTGGCGCTTTCTCAATGCTCACGCTGTAGGTATCTCAGTTCGGTGTAG
GTCGTTCGCTCCAAGCTGGGCTGTGTGCACGAACCCCCCGTTCAGCCCGACCGCTGCGCCTTATCCGGTA
ACTATCGTCTTGAGTCCAACCCGGTAAGACACGACTTATCGCCACTGGCAGCAGCCACTGGTAACAGGAT
TAGCAGAGCGAGGTATGTAGGCGGTGCTACAGAGTTCTTGAAGTGGTGGCCTAACTACGGCTACACTAGA
AGGACAGTATTTGGTATCTGCGCTCTGCTGAAGCCAGTTACCTTCGGAAAAAGAGTTGGTAGCTCTTGAT
CCGGCAAACAAACCACCGCTGGTAGCGGTGGTTTTTTTGTTTGCAAGCAGCAGATTACGCGCAGAAAAAA
AGGATCTCAAGAAGATCCTTTGATCTTTTCTACGGGGTCTGACGCTCAGTGGAACGAAAACTCACGTTAA
GGGATTTTGGTCATGAGATTATCAAAAAGGATCTTCACCTAGATCCTTTTAAATTAAAAATGAAGTTTTA
AATCAATCTAAAGTATATATGAGTAAACTTGGTCTGACAGTTACCAATGCTTAATCAGTGAGGCACCTAT
CTCAGCGATCTGTCTATTTCGTTCATCCATAGTTGCCTGACTCCCCGTCGTGTAGATAACTACGATACGG
GAGGGCTTACCATCTGGCCCCAGTGCTGCAATGATACCGCGAGACCCACGCTCACCGGCTCCAGATTTAT
CAGCAATAAACCAGCCAGCCGGAAGGGCCGAGCGCAGAAGTGGTCCTGCAACTTTATCCGCCTCCATCCA
GTCTATTAATTGTTGCCGGGAAGCTAGAGTAAGTAGTTCGCCAGTTAATAGTTTGCGCAACGTTGTTGCC
ATTGCTACAGGCATCGTGGTGTCACGCTCGTCGTTTGGTATGGCTTCATTCAGCTCCGGTTCCCAACGAT
CAAGGCGAGTTACATGATCCCCCATGTTGTGCAAAAAAGCGGTTAGCTCCTTCGGTCCTCCGATCGTTGT
CAGAAGTAAGTTGGCCGCAGTGTTATCACTCATGGTTATGGCAGCACTGCATAATTCTCTTACTGTCATG
CCATCCGTAAGATGCTTTTCTGTGACTGGTGAGTACTCAACCAAGTCATTCTGAGAATAGTGTATGCGGC
GACCGAGTTGCTCTTGCCCGGCGTCAATACGGGATAATACCGCGCCACATAGCAGAACTTTAAAAGTGCT
CATCATTGGAAAACGTTCTTCGGGGCGAAAACTCTCAAGGATCTTACCGCTGTTGAGATCCAGTTCGATG
TAACCCACTCGTGCACCCAACTGATCTTCAGCATCTTTTACTTTCACCAGCGTTTCTGGGTGAGCAAAAA
CAGGAAGGCAAAATGCCGCAAAAAAGGGAATAAGGGCGACACGGAAATGTTGAATACTCATACTCTTCCT
TTTTCAATATTATTGAAGCATTTATCAGGGTTATTGTCTCATGAGCGGATACATATTTGAATGTATTTAG
AAAAATAAACAAATAGGGGTTCCGCGCACATTTCCCCGAAAAGTGCCACCTGACGTCGACGGATCGGGAG
ATCGATCTCCCGATCCCCTAGGGTCGACTCTCAGTACAATCTGCTCTGATGCCGCATAGTTAAGCCAGTA
TCTGCTCCCTGCTTGTGTGTTGGAGGTCGCTGAGTAGTGCGCGAGCAAAATTTAAGCTACAACAAGGCAA
GGCTTGACCGACAATTGCATGAAGAATCTGCTTAGGGTTAGGCGTTTTGCGCTGCTTCGCGATGTACGGG
CCAGATATACGCGTTGACATTGATTATTGACTAGTTATTAATAGTAATCAATTACGGGGTCATTAGTTCA
TAGCCCATATATGGAGTTCCGCGTTACATAACTTACGGTAAATGGCCCGCCTGGCTGACCGCCCAACGAC
CCCCGCCCATTGACGTCAATAATGACGTATGTTCCCATAGTAACGCCAATAGGGACTTTCCATTGACGTC
AATGGGTGGACTATTTACGGTAAACTGCCCACTTGGCAGTACATCAAGTGTATC
Features (pLannotate 1.2.2; 16 found; start..end, strand, type, name):
    132..335     +  promoter       CMV promoter: human cytomegalovirus (CMV) immediate early promoter
    377..395     +  promoter       T7 promoter: promoter for bacteriophage T7 RNA polymerase
    409..4512    +  CDS            Cas9 VQR: Streptococcus pyogenes Cas9 endonuclease with the D1135V/R1335Q/T1337R mutations has an altered recognition specificity for the protospacer adjacent motif (PAM) (Kleinstiver et al., 2015)
   4546..4611    +  CDS            3xFLAG: three tandem FLAG® epitope tags, followed by an enterokinase cleavage site
   4675..4899    +  polyA_signal   bGH poly(A) signal: bovine growth hormone polyadenylation signal
   4903..4924    +  promoter       SV40 promoter (fragment): SV40 enhancer and early promoter
   4929..4945    +  misc_feature   MCS (fragment): pBluescript multiple cloning site
   4994..5010    -  protein_bind   lac operator: The lac repressor binds to the lac operator to inhibit transcription in E. coli. This inhibition can be relieved by adding lactose or isopropyl-β-D-thiogalactopyranoside (IPTG). lac repressor encoded by lacI
   5018..5048    -  promoter       lac promoter: promoter for the E. coli lac operon
   5063..5084    -  protein_bind   CAP binding site: CAP binding activates transcription in the presence of cAMP. E. coli catabolite activator protein
   5097..5189    -  CDS            lacI (fragment): lac repressor; lacI; The lac repressor binds to the lac operator to inhibit transcription in E. coli. This inhibition can be relieved by adding lactose or isopropyl-β-D-thiogalactopyranoside (IPTG).
   5372..5960    -  rep_origin     ori: high-copy-number ColE1/pMB1/pBR322/pUC origin of replication
   6131..6991    -  CDS            AmpR: β-lactamase; bla; confers resistance to ampicillin, carbenicillin, and related antibiotics
   6992..7096    -  promoter       AmpR promoter: bla
   7167..7211    -  misc_feature   bom (fragment): basis of mobility region from pBR322
   7366..131     +  enhancer       CMV enhancer (across the origin): human cytomegalovirus immediate early enhancer
