[The description below was written by a language model from this plasmid's Addgene catalogue record and pLannotate feature annotations shown in this document.]
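Description:
BPK2797 is a mammalian expression plasmid built on the JDS246 backbone that produces the VRQR variant of Streptococcus pyogenes Cas9 in human cells. It is propagated in E. coli as a high-copy plasmid through a ColE1/pUC-type origin and is selected with ampicillin via the β-lactamase gene and its native promoter. Short remnants of lac regulatory elements, a pBluescript polylinker, an SV40 promoter fragment and a bom fragment are backbone leftovers. No mammalian selection marker is annotated.

The payload is a mammalian codon-optimised SpCas9 open reading frame carrying the substitutions D1135V, G1218R, R1335Q and T1337R. It is fused at its C terminus to a nuclear localisation signal and a 3xFLAG epitope, which allows nuclear targeting and antibody detection. Transcription in mammalian cells is driven by the CMV immediate-early enhancer and promoter and is terminated by the bovine growth hormone polyadenylation signal. A T7 promoter sits between the CMV promoter and the coding sequence, which also allows in vitro transcription of the Cas9 mRNA. The automated annotation labels the coding sequence as the related VQR variant, which has three of the four substitutions, and does not separately mark the NLS; the catalogue entry specifies the additional G1218R change that defines VRQR. The feature note describes the VQR substitutions as altering recognition of the protospacer adjacent motif (PAM).

The plasmid encodes only the nuclease, so a guide RNA must be supplied from a separate construct. It is suited to genome-editing experiments in human cells at sites that need this variant's altered PAM specificity. It was deposited in connection with work on high-fidelity Cas9 nucleases.
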