Addgene plasmid #72251: BPK2797
Purpose: Human expression plasmid for SpCas9-VRQR variant: CMV-T7-humanSpCas9-VRQR(D1135V, G1218R, R1335Q, T1337R)-NLS-3xFLAG
Depositing lab: Keith Joung. Depositing organization: Massachusetts General Hospital. Publication: High-fidelity CRISPR-Cas9 nucleases with no detectable genome-wide off-target effects. Kleinstiver BP, Pattanayak V, Prew MS, Tsai SQ, Nguyen NT, Zheng Z, Keith Joung J. Nature. 2016 Jan 6. doi: 10.1038/nature16526. PubMed 26735016.
Backbone
  Vector backbone: JDS246
  Backbone manufacturer: Joung lab (Addgene Plasmid # 43861)
  Vector type: Mammalian Expression, CRISPR
Growth in bacteria
  Bacterial resistance: Ampicillin, 100 μg/mL
  Growth temperature: 37°C
  Growth strain: DH5alpha
  Copy number: High Copy
Gene/Insert
  Gene/Insert name: mammalian codon-optimized Streptococcus pyogenes Cas9 VRQR(D1135V/G1218R/R1335Q/T1337R)-NLS-3xFlag
  Species: S. pyogenes
  Mutation: D1135V, G1218R, R1335Q, and T1337R
  Promoter: CMV
  Tag / fusion protein: NLS (C terminal on insert); 3x FLAG (C terminal on insert)
  Cloning method: Unknown
  Sequencing primers: 5′ CMV-F; 3′ BGH-rev
Terms and licenses: Academic/Nonprofit Terms; Industry Terms: Not Available to Industry
How to cite: BPK2797 was a gift from Keith Joung (Addgene plasmid # 72251 ; http://n2t.net/addgene:72251 ; RRID:Addgene_72251)
