>Addgene plasmid #72251 | BPK2797 | addgene partial sequence | sequence record 133474 | BGH-rev 5'-TAGAAGGCACAGTCGAGG-3'
GGTGATGGTGATGATGACCGGTCATCCTGCAGCCTTGTCATCGTCATCCTTGTAATCGATGTCATGATCT
TTATAATCACCGTCATGGTCTTTGTAGTCGCTCGAGACTTTCCTCTTCTTCTTGGGGGATCCGTCACCCC
CAAGCTGTGACAAATCTATCCGAGTTTCATATAATCCCGTGATGGATTGGTGAATCAGTGTCGCGTCTAG
CACCTCCTTGGTAGATCTGTACTGTTTGCGATCTATCGTTGTGTCAAAATACTTGAATGCGGCTGGAGCG
CCGAGGTTGGTAAGAGTAAACAAATGGATAATATTTTCCGCCTGCTCACGTATGGGTTTATCCCTGTGCT
TGTTGTATGCGCTTAATACTTTGTCCAGATTGGCATCAGCTAGGATGACTCTCTTACTGAATTCCGAAAT
TTGCTCTATGATTTCGTCGAGATAATGTTTGTGCTGCTCAACAAAAAGTTGCTTCTGTTCGTTATCTTCA
GGTGAACCTTTCAACTTCTCGTAATGGGACGCTAAATACAGGAAATTCACGTATTTAGACGGTAGTGCGA
GTTCGTTCCCCTTTTGAAGCTCTCTGGCGCTAGCCAACATCCGTTTTCGGCCATTTTCTAACTCAAACAG
ACTATACTTTGGTAGTTTAATTATGAGATCCTTTTTTACTTCCTTGTAACCTTTCGCCTCAAGGAAGTCG
ATGGGGTTCTTTTCAAAAGACGAGCGCTCCATAATCGTTATCCCCAATAATTCTTTGACTGACTTCAGTT
TCTTGGATTTTCCCTTCTCAACTTTTGCCACTACTAGGACAGAATAGGCAACTGTAGGGCTCACGAAGCC
ACCGTACTTTT
