>Addgene plasmid #72251 | BPK2797 | addgene partial sequence | sequence record 133475 | KJdCas9-F2 5'-agcgaacaggagataggcaa-3'
AGACGGAAATCACTCTGGCAAACGGAGAGATACGCAAACGACCTTTAATTGAAACCAATGGGGAGACAGG
TGAAATCGTATGGGATAAGGGCCGGGACTTCGCGACGGTGAGAAAAGTTTTGTCCATGCCCCAAGTCAAC
ATAGTAAAGAAAACTGAGGTGCAGACCGGAGGGTTTTCAAAGGAATCGATTCTTCCAAAAAGGAATAGTG
ATAAGCTCATCGCTCGTAAAAAGGACTGGGACCCGAAAAAGTACGGTGGCTTCGTGAGCCCTACAGTTGC
CTATTCTGTCCTAGTAGTGGCAAAAGTTGAGAAGGGAAAATCCAAGAAACTGAAGTCAGTCAAAGAATTA
TTGGGGATAACGATTATGGAGCGCTCGTCTTTTGAAAAGAACCCCATCGACTTCCTTGAGGCGAAAGGTT
ACAAGGAAGTAAAAAAGGATCTCATAATTAAACTACCAAAGTATAGTCTGTTTGAGTTAGAAAATGGCCG
AAAACGGATGTTGGCTAGCGCCAGAGAGCTTCAAAAGGGGAACGAACTCGCACTACCGTCTAAATACGTG
AATTTCCTGTATTTAGCGTCCCATTACGAGAAGTTGAAAGGTTCACCTGAAGATAACGAACAGAAGCAAC
TTTTTGTTGAGCAGCACAAACATTATCTCGACGAAATCATAGAGCAAATTTCGGAATTCAGTAAGAGAGT
CATCCTAGCTGATGCCAATCTGGACAAAGTATTAAGCGCATACAACAAGCACAGGGATAAACCCATACGT
GAGCAGGCGGAAAATATTATCCATTTGTTTACTCTTACCAACCTCGGCGCTCCAGCCGCATTCAAGTATT
TTGACACAACGATAGATCGCAAACAGTACAGATCTACC
