>Addgene plasmid #72251 | BPK2797 | addgene partial sequence | sequence record 133762 | KJdCas9-F3 5'-GATGGATGGGACGGAAGAGT-3'
AAGCAGCGGACTTTCGACAACGGTAGCATTCCACATCAAATCCACTTAGGCGAATTGCATGCTATACTTA
GAAGGCAGGAGGATTTTTATCCGTTCCTCAAAGACAATCGTGAAAAGATTGAGAAAATCCTAACCTTTCG
CATACCTTACTATGTGGGACCCCTGGCCCGAGGGAACTCTCGGTTCGCATGGATGACAAGAAAGTCCGAA
GAAACGATTACTCCATGGAATTTTGAGGAAGTTGTCGATAAAGGTGCGTCAGCTCAATCGTTCATCGAGA
GGATGACCAACTTTGACAAGAATTTACCGAACGAAAAAGTATTGCCTAAGCACAGTTTACTTTACGAGTA
TTTCACAGTGTACAATGAACTCACGAAAGTTAAGTATGTCACTGAGGGCATGCGTAAACCCGCCTTTCTA
AGCGGAGAACAGAAGAAAGCAATAGTAGATCTGTTATTCAAGACCAACCGCAAAGTGACAGTTAAGCAAT
TGAAAGAGGACTACTTTAAGAAAATTGAATGCTTCGATTCTGTCGAGATCTCCGGGGTAGAAGATCGATT
TAATGCGTCACTTGGTACGTATCATGACCTCCTAAAGATAATTAAAGATAAGGACTTCCTGGATAACGAA
GAGAATGAAGATATCTTAGAAGATATAGTGTTGACTCTTACCCTCTTTGAAGATCGGGAAATGATTGAGG
AAAGACTAAAAACATACGCTCACCTGTTCGACGATAAGGTTATGAAACAGTTAAAGAGGCGTCGCTATAC
GGGCTGGGGACGATTGTCGCGGAAACTTATCAACGGGATAAGAGACAAGCAAAGTGGTAAAACTATTCTC
GATTTTCTAA
